Addgene plasmid #157947: A&C-BEmax
Purpose: Mammalian expression of A&C-BEmax
Depositing lab: Dali Li. Depositing organization: East China Normal University. Publication: Dual base editor catalyzes both cytosine and adenine base conversions in human cells. Zhang X, Zhu B, Chen L, Xie L, Yu W, Wang Y, Li L, Yin S, Yang L, Hu H, Han H, Li Y, Wang L, Chen G, Ma X, Geng H, Huang W, Pang X, Yang Z, Wu Y, Siwko S, Kurita R, Nakamura Y, Yang L, Liu M, Li D. Nat Biotechnol. 2020 Jun 1. pii: 10.1038/s41587-020-0527-y. doi: 10.1038/s41587-020-0527-y. PubMed 32483363.
Backbone
  Vector backbone: pCMV
  Vector type: Mammalian Expression, CRISPR
Growth in bacteria
  Bacterial resistance: Ampicillin, 100 μg/mL
  Growth temperature: 37°C
  Growth strain: DH5alpha
  Copy number: High Copy
Gene/Insert
  Gene/Insert name: A&C-BEmax
  Species: Synthetic
  Cloning method: Gibson Cloning
  Sequencing primers: 5′ CMV-Forward; 3′ BGH-Reverse
Terms and licenses: Academic/Nonprofit Terms; Industry Terms: Not Available to Industry
How to cite: A&C-BEmax was a gift from Dali Li (Addgene plasmid # 157947 ; http://n2t.net/addgene:157947 ; RRID:Addgene_157947)
