[The description below was written by a language model from this plasmid's Addgene catalogue record and pLannotate feature annotations shown in this document.]
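Description:
A&C-BEmax is an 11.1 kb mammalian expression and CRISPR plasmid built on a pCMV backbone that encodes a synthetic dual base editor able to make both cytosine and adenine conversions in human cells. It is propagated in E. coli as a high-copy plasmid through a ColE1/pUC-type origin and selected with ampicillin via the β-lactamase gene. Small remnants of lac regulatory sequence, an SV40 promoter fragment and a pBR322 bom fragment are backbone carry-over with no evident role in the design.

The main cassette is driven by the CMV enhancer and immediate-early promoter and ends at a bovine growth hormone polyadenylation signal. Reading 5′ to 3′, the annotated coding segments are a fragment of the human cytidine deaminase AID (AICDA), two consecutive copies of the E. coli tRNA adenosine deaminase TadA, and Streptococcus pyogenes Cas9. The Cas9 is annotated in two contiguous parts, with the N-terminal portion carrying D10A. The feature table names that part dCas9, but it does not indicate whether the second nuclease domain is also inactivated, so nickase versus fully dead status cannot be read from the record. Downstream lie the phage PBS2 uracil glycosylase inhibitor (UGI), which blocks excision of the uracil produced by cytidine deamination and so favours C-to-T outcomes, and EGFP, which presumably marks transfected cells. The unannotated gaps between segments probably contain linkers, localisation signals or similar elements, and how EGFP is joined to the editor is not stated.

Upstream of the CMV unit, the sequence also carries a human U6 RNA polymerase III promoter followed by the S. pyogenes guide RNA scaffold. This would allow guide expression from the same plasmid, although the catalogue entry mentions neither this cassette nor any spacer.
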