Features (pLannotate 1.2.2; 21 found; start..end, strand, type, name):
    164..404     +  promoter       U6 promoter: RNA polymerase III promoter for human U6 snRNA
    431..506     +  misc_RNA       gRNA scaffold: guide RNA scaffold for the Streptococcus pyogenes CRISPR/Cas9 system
    526..905     +  enhancer       CMV enhancer: human cytomegalovirus immediate early enhancer
    906..1109    +  promoter       CMV promoter: human cytomegalovirus (CMV) immediate early promoter
   1212..1754    +  CDS            AICDA (fragment): AICDA_HUMAN - Also known as AID. Experimental evidence at protein level: Swiss-Prot protein existence level 1. Single-stranded DNA-specific cytidine deaminase. Involved in somatic hypermutation (SHM), gene conversion, and class-switch recombination (CSR) in B-lymphocytes by deaminating C to U during transcription of Ig-variable (V) and Ig-switch (S) region DNA. Required for several crucial steps of B-cell terminal differentiation necessary for efficient antibody responses (PubMed:18722174, PubMed:21385873, PubMed:21518874, PubMed:27716525). May also play a role in the epigenetic regulation of
   1800..2276    +  CDS            tadA: TADA_ECOLI - Also known as yfhC. Experimental evidence at protein level: Swiss-Prot protein existence level 1. Catalyzes the deamination of adenosine to inosine at the wobble position 34 of tRNA(Arg2). Essential for cell viability. From Escherichia coli (strain K12).
   2397..2888    +  CDS            tadA: TADA_ECOLI - Also known as yfhC. Experimental evidence at protein level: Swiss-Prot protein existence level 1. Catalyzes the deamination of adenosine to inosine at the wobble position 34 of tRNA(Arg2). Essential for cell viability. From Escherichia coli (strain K12).
   2988..4589    +  CDS            dCas9(N): N-terminal portion of catalytically inactive Streptococcus pyogenes dCas9 carrying the D10A mutation (Zetsche et al., 2015)
   4590..7084    +  CDS            Cas9(C) (fragment): C-terminal portion of Streptococcus pyogenes Cas9 (Zetsche et al., 2015)
   7398..7646    +  CDS            UGI: UNGI_BPPB2 - Experimental evidence at protein level: Swiss-Prot protein existence level 1. This protein binds specifically and reversibly to the host uracil-DNA glycosylase, preventing removal of uracil residues from PBS2 DNA by the host uracil-excision repair system. From Bacillus phage PBS2 (Bacteriophage PBS2).
   7776..8492    +  CDS            EGFP: EGFP is a basic (constitutively fluorescent) green fluorescent protein published in 1996, derived from Aequorea victoria. It is reported to be a rapidly-maturing weak dimer with moderate acid sensitivity.
   8554..8665    +  polyA_signal   bGH poly(A) signal: bovine growth hormone polyadenylation signal
   8782..8803    +  promoter       SV40 promoter (fragment): SV40 enhancer and early promoter
   8871..8893    -  protein_bind   lac operator (fragment): The lac repressor binds to the lac operator to inhibit transcription in E. coli. This inhibition can be relieved by adding lactose or isopropyl-β-D-thiogalactopyranoside (IPTG). lac repressor encoded by lacI
   8897..8927    -  promoter       lac promoter: promoter for the E. coli lac operon
   8942..8963    -  protein_bind   CAP binding site: CAP binding activates transcription in the presence of cAMP. E. coli catabolite activator protein
   8976..9068    -  CDS            lacI (fragment): lac repressor; lacI; The lac repressor binds to the lac operator to inhibit transcription in E. coli. This inhibition can be relieved by adding lactose or isopropyl-β-D-thiogalactopyranoside (IPTG).
   9251..9839    -  rep_origin     ori: high-copy-number ColE1/pMB1/pBR322/pUC origin of replication
  10010..10870   -  CDS            AmpR: β-lactamase; bla; confers resistance to ampicillin, carbenicillin, and related antibiotics
  10871..10975   -  promoter       AmpR promoter: bla
  11046..11090   -  misc_feature   bom (fragment): basis of mobility region from pBR322
>Addgene plasmid #157947 | A&C-BEmax | addgene full sequence | sequence record 318808 | Addgene NGS Result
TTGTGTGTTGGAGGTCGCTGAGTAGTGCGCGAGCAAAATTTAAGCTACAACAAGGCAAGGCTTGACCGAC
AATTGCATGAAGAATCTGCTTAGGGTTAGGCGTTTTGCGCTGCTTCGCGATGTACGGGCCAGATATACGC
GTGGATCCCTGCAGTTAATTAAAGAGGGCCTATTTCCCATGATTCCTTCATATTTGCATATACGATACAA
GGCTGTTAGAGAGATAATTAGAATTAATTTGACTGTAAACACAAAGATATTAGTACAAAATACGTGACGT
AGAAAGTAATAATTTCTTGGGTAGTTTGCAGTTTTAAAATTATGTTTTAAAATGGACTATCATATGCTTA
CCGTAACTTGAAAGTATTTCGATTTCTTGGCTTTATATATCTTGTGGAAAGGACGAAACACCGGGTCTTC
GAGAAGACCTGTTTTAGAGCTAGAAATAGCAAGTTAAAATAAGGCTAGTCCGTTATCAACTTGAAAAAGT
GGCACCGAGTCGGTGCTTTTTTTATGCATGGTACCGACATTGATTATTGACTAGTTATTAATAGTAATCA
ATTACGGGGTCATTAGTTCATAGCCCATATATGGAGTTCCGCGTTACATAACTTACGGTAAATGGCCCGC
CTGGCTGACCGCCCAACGACCCCCGCCCATTGACGTCAATAATGACGTATGTTCCCATAGTAACGCCAAT
AGGGACTTTCCATTGACGTCAATGGGTGGAGTATTTACGGTAAACTGCCCACTTGGCAGTACATCAAGTG
TATCATATGCCAAGTACGCCCCCTATTGACGTCAATGACGGTAAATGGCCCGCCTGGCATTATGCCCAGT
ACATGACCTTATGGGACTTTCCTACTTGGCAGTACATCTACGTATTAGTCATCGCTATTACCATGGTGAT
GCGGTTTTGGCAGTACATCAATGGGCGTGGATAGCGGTTTGACTCACGGGGATTTCCAAGTCTCCACCCC
ATTGACGTCAATGGGAGTTTGTTTTGGCACCAAAATCAACGGGACTTTCCAAAATGTCGTAACAACTCCG
CCCCATTGACGCAAATGGGCGGTAGGCGTGTACGGTGGGAGGTCTATATAAGCAGAGCTGGTTTAGTGAA
CCGTCAGATCCGCTAGAGATCCGCGGCCGCCACCATGAAGAGGACCGCCGATGGCTCTGAGTTCGAGAGC
CCCAAGAAGAAGCGGAAGGTGGACAGCCTGCTGATGAACCGGAGAAAGTTCCTGTATCAGTTTAAGAATG
TGAGGTGGGCAAAGGGCAGGCGCGAGACCTACCTGTGCTATGTGGTGAAGCGGAGAGATAGCGCCACATC
TTTCAGCCTGGACTTTGGCTACCTGCGGAACAAGAATGGCTGCCACGTGGAGCTGCTGTTTCTGAGATAC
ATCTCCGACTGGGATCTGGACCCAGGCAGGTGTTATCGCGTGACCTGGTTCACATCCTGGTCTCCCTGCT
ACGATTGTGCCCGGCACGTGGCCGACTTTCTGAGAGGCAACCCTAATCTGTCTCTGAGGATCTTCACCGC
CCGCCTGTATTTTTGCGAGGATAGGAAGGCCGAGCCAGAGGGACTGAGGCGCCTGCACAGGGCCGGCGTG
CAGATCGCCATCATGACATTCAAGGACTACTTTTATTGTTGGAACACCTTCGTGGAGAATCACGAGCGGA
CATTTAAGGCCTGGGAGGGACTGCACGAGAACTCCGTGCGGCTGTCTAGACAGCTGCGGAGAATCCTGCT
GCCAGAGGCCGCCGCCAAGGAAGCTGCCGCCAAGGAGGCCGCCGCCAAGAGCGAGGTGGAGTTCAGCCAC
GAGTACTGGATGAGACACGCCCTGACCCTGGCTAAGAGAGCTTGGGACGAGAGAGAGGTCCCAGTGGGAG
CTGTTCTGGTTCATAACAACAGGGTGATCGGCGAGGGATGGAACAGACCTATCGGGAGACACGACCCAAC
CGCTCATGCTGAAATCATGGCCCTGAGACAAGGAGGGCTGGTGATGCAAAATTACAGACTGATCGACGCA
ACCCTGTACGTGACCCTGGAGCCTTGTGTGATGTGCGCAGGAGCAATGATCCACTCCAGAATCGGCAGAG
TGGTGTTCGGAGCTAGAGATGCCAAAACCGGAGCCGCTGGAAGCCTGATGGACGTTCTGCATCACCCCGG
AATGAATCACAGAGTGGAGATAACCGAGGGCATTCTGGCCGACGAGTGTGCTGCTCTGCTGTCTGATTTC
TTCAGAATGAGAAGGCAGGAAATCAAGGCCCAGAAAAAGGCCCAAAGCAGCACCGACAGCGGAGGATCTA
GCGGAGGATCAAGCGGAAGCGAGACTCCTGGAACCAGCGAAAGCGCAACCCCAGAAAGCAGCGGAGGAAG
TAGCGGAGGAAGCTCAGAAGTCGAGTTCAGCCATGAGTATTGGATGAGACATGCTCTGACCCTGGCAAAG
AGAGCAAGAGACGAGAGAGAGGTCCCAGTGGGAGCAGTTCTGGTGCTGAACAACAGAGTGATCGGGGAGG
GGTGGAACAGAGCAATCGGACTGCACGACCCTACAGCACACGCAGAAATAATGGCACTGAGACAAGGGGG
GCTCGTGATGCAAAACTACAGGCTGATCGACGCCACCCTGTACGTCACATTTGAGCCCTGTGTGATGTGT
GCCGGAGCCATGATTCACAGTAGAATCGGCCGGGTGGTGTTCGGTGTGAGAAACGCTAAAACAGGCGCCG
CCGGAAGCCTGATGGATGTTCTGCATTACCCCGGCATGAATCACCGGGTGGAGATCACAGAGGGCATCCT
GGCTGACGAATGTGCCGCTCTGCTGTGTTACTTCTTCAGAATGCCCCGACAAGTGTTCAACGCCCAGAAG
AAAGCCCAGTCAAGCACCGACTCTGGCGGATCTAGCGGTGGATCTAGCGGCTCTGAGACCCCTGGAACAT
CCGAATCCGCCACTCCAGAGAGCAGCGGAGGCTCTTCTGGAGGATCAGACAAGAAGTACAGCATCGGCCT
GGCCATCGGCACCAACTCTGTGGGCTGGGCCGTGATCACCGACGAGTACAAGGTGCCCAGCAAGAAATTC
AAGGTGCTGGGCAACACCGACCGGCACAGCATCAAGAAGAACCTGATCGGAGCCCTGCTGTTCGACAGCG
GCGAAACAGCCGAGGCCACCCGGCTGAAGAGAACCGCCAGAAGAAGATACACCAGACGGAAGAACCGGAT
CTGCTATCTGCAAGAGATCTTCAGCAACGAGATGGCCAAGGTGGACGACAGCTTCTTCCACAGACTGGAA
GAGTCCTTCCTGGTGGAAGAGGATAAGAAGCACGAGCGGCACCCCATCTTCGGCAACATCGTGGACGAGG
TGGCCTACCACGAGAAGTACCCCACCATCTACCACCTGAGAAAGAAACTGGTGGACAGCACCGACAAGGC
CGACCTGCGGCTGATCTATCTGGCCCTGGCCCACATGATCAAGTTCCGGGGCCACTTCCTGATCGAGGGC
GACCTGAACCCCGACAACAGCGACGTGGACAAGCTGTTCATCCAGCTGGTGCAGACCTACAACCAGCTGT
TCGAGGAAAACCCCATCAACGCCAGCGGCGTGGACGCCAAGGCCATCCTGTCTGCCAGACTGAGCAAGAG
CAGACGGCTGGAAAATCTGATCGCCCAGCTGCCCGGCGAGAAGAAGAATGGCCTGTTCGGAAACCTGATT
GCCCTGAGCCTGGGCCTGACCCCCAACTTCAAGAGCAACTTCGACCTGGCCGAGGATGCCAAACTGCAGC
TGAGCAAGGACACCTACGACGACGACCTGGACAACCTGCTGGCCCAGATCGGCGACCAGTACGCCGACCT
GTTTCTGGCCGCCAAGAACCTGTCCGACGCCATCCTGCTGAGCGACATCCTGAGAGTGAACACCGAGATC
ACCAAGGCCCCCCTGAGCGCCTCTATGATCAAGAGATACGACGAGCACCACCAGGACCTGACCCTGCTGA
AAGCTCTCGTGCGGCAGCAGCTGCCTGAGAAGTACAAAGAGATTTTCTTCGACCAGAGCAAGAACGGCTA
CGCCGGCTACATTGACGGCGGAGCCAGCCAGGAAGAGTTCTACAAGTTCATCAAGCCCATCCTGGAAAAG
ATGGACGGCACCGAGGAACTGCTCGTGAAGCTGAACAGAGAGGACCTGCTGCGGAAGCAGCGGACCTTCG
ACAACGGCAGCATCCCCCACCAGATCCACCTGGGAGAGCTGCACGCCATTCTGCGGCGGCAGGAAGATTT
TTACCCATTCCTGAAGGACAACCGGGAAAAGATCGAGAAGATCCTGACCTTCCGCATCCCCTACTACGTG
GGCCCTCTGGCCAGGGGAAACAGCAGATTCGCCTGGATGACCAGAAAGAGCGAGGAAACCATCACCCCCT
GGAACTTCGAGGAAGTGGTGGACAAGGGCGCTTCCGCCCAGAGCTTCATCGAGCGGATGACCAACTTCGA
TAAGAACCTGCCCAACGAGAAGGTGCTGCCCAAGCACAGCCTGCTGTACGAGTACTTCACCGTGTATAAC
GAGCTGACCAAAGTGAAATACGTGACCGAGGGAATGAGAAAGCCCGCCTTCCTGAGCGGCGAGCAGAAAA
AGGCCATCGTGGACCTGCTGTTCAAGACCAACCGGAAAGTGACCGTGAAGCAGCTGAAAGAGGACTACTT
CAAGAAAATCGAGTGCTTCGACTCCGTGGAAATCTCCGGCGTGGAAGATCGGTTCAACGCCTCCCTGGGC
ACATACCACGATCTGCTGAAAATTATCAAGGACAAGGACTTCCTGGACAATGAGGAAAACGAGGACATTC
TGGAAGATATCGTGCTGACCCTGACACTGTTTGAGGACAGAGAGATGATCGAGGAACGGCTGAAAACCTA
TGCCCACCTGTTCGACGACAAAGTGATGAAGCAGCTGAAGCGGCGGAGATACACCGGCTGGGGCAGGCTG
AGCCGGAAGCTGATCAACGGCATCCGGGACAAGCAGTCCGGCAAGACAATCCTGGATTTCCTGAAGTCCG
ACGGCTTCGCCAACAGAAACTTCATGCAGCTGATCCACGACGACAGCCTGACCTTTAAAGAGGACATCCA
GAAAGCCCAGGTGTCCGGCCAGGGCGATAGCCTGCACGAGCACATTGCCAATCTGGCCGGCAGCCCCGCC
ATTAAGAAGGGCATCCTGCAGACAGTGAAGGTGGTGGACGAGCTCGTGAAAGTGATGGGCCGGCACAAGC
CCGAGAACATCGTGATCGAAATGGCCAGAGAGAACCAGACCACCCAGAAGGGACAGAAGAACAGCCGCGA
GAGAATGAAGCGGATCGAAGAGGGCATCAAAGAGCTGGGCAGCCAGATCCTGAAAGAACACCCCGTGGAA
AACACCCAGCTGCAGAACGAGAAGCTGTACCTGTACTACCTGCAGAATGGGCGGGATATGTACGTGGACC
AGGAACTGGACATCAACCGGCTGTCCGACTACGATGTGGACCATATCGTGCCTCAGAGCTTTCTGAAGGA
CGACTCCATCGACAACAAGGTGCTGACCAGAAGCGACAAGAACCGGGGCAAGAGCGACAACGTGCCCTCC
GAAGAGGTCGTGAAGAAGATGAAGAACTACTGGCGGCAGCTGCTGAACGCCAAGCTGATTACCCAGAGAA
AGTTCGACAATCTGACCAAGGCCGAGAGAGGCGGCCTGAGCGAACTGGATAAGGCCGGCTTCATCAAGAG
ACAGCTGGTGGAAACCCGGCAGATCACAAAGCACGTGGCACAGATCCTGGACTCCCGGATGAACACTAAG
TACGACGAGAATGACAAGCTGATCCGGGAAGTGAAAGTGATCACCCTGAAGTCCAAGCTGGTGTCCGATT
TCCGGAAGGATTTCCAGTTTTACAAAGTGCGCGAGATCAACAACTACCACCACGCCCACGACGCCTACCT
GAACGCCGTCGTGGGAACCGCCCTGATCAAAAAGTACCCTAAGCTGGAAAGCGAGTTCGTGTACGGCGAC
TACAAGGTGTACGACGTGCGGAAGATGATCGCCAAGAGCGAGCAGGAAATCGGCAAGGCTACCGCCAAGT
ACTTCTTCTACAGCAACATCATGAACTTTTTCAAGACCGAGATTACCCTGGCCAACGGCGAGATCCGGAA
GCGGCCTCTGATCGAGACAAACGGCGAAACCGGGGAGATCGTGTGGGATAAGGGCCGGGATTTTGCCACC
GTGCGGAAAGTGCTGAGCATGCCCCAAGTGAATATCGTGAAAAAGACCGAGGTGCAGACAGGCGGCTTCA
GCAAAGAGTCTATCCTGCCCAAGAGGAACAGCGATAAGCTGATCGCCAGAAAGAAGGACTGGGACCCTAA
GAAGTACGGCGGCTTCGACAGCCCCACCGTGGCCTATTCTGTGCTGGTGGTGGCCAAAGTGGAAAAGGGC
AAGTCCAAGAAACTGAAGAGTGTGAAAGAGCTGCTGGGGATCACCATCATGGAAAGAAGCAGCTTCGAGA
AGAATCCCATCGACTTTCTGGAAGCCAAGGGCTACAAAGAAGTGAAAAAGGACCTGATCATCAAGCTGCC
TAAGTACTCCCTGTTCGAGCTGGAAAACGGCCGGAAGAGAATGCTGGCCTCTGCCGGCGAACTGCAGAAG
GGAAACGAACTGGCCCTGCCCTCCAAATATGTGAACTTCCTGTACCTGGCCAGCCACTATGAGAAGCTGA
AGGGCTCCCCCGAGGATAATGAGCAGAAACAGCTGTTTGTGGAACAGCACAAGCACTACCTGGACGAGAT
CATCGAGCAGATCAGCGAGTTCTCCAAGAGAGTGATCCTGGCCGACGCTAATCTGGACAAAGTGCTGTCC
GCCTACAACAAGCACCGGGATAAGCCCATCAGAGAGCAGGCCGAGAATATCATCCACCTGTTTACCCTGA
CCAATCTGGGAGCCCCTGCCGCCTTCAAGTACTTTGACACCACCATCGACCGGAAGAGGTACACCAGCAC
CAAAGAGGTGCTGGACGCCACCCTGATCCACCAGAGCATCACCGGCCTGTACGAGACACGGATCGACCTG
TCTCAGCTGGGAGGTGACAGCGGCGGGAGCGGCGGGAGCGGGGGGAGCACTAATCTGAGCGACATCATTG
AGAAGGAGACTGGGAAACAGCTGGTCATTCAGGAGTCCATCCTGATGCTGCCTGAGGAGGTGGAGGAAGT
GATCGGCAACAAGCCAGAGTCTGACATCCTGGTGCACACCGCCTACGACGAGTCCACAGATGAGAATGTG
ATGCTGCTGACCTCTGACGCCCCCGAGTATAAGCCTTGGGCCCTGGTCATCCAGGATTCTAACGGCGAGA
ATAAGATCAAGATGCTGAGCGGAGGATCCGGAGGATCTGGAGGCAGCACCAACCTGTCTGACATCATCGA
GAAGGAGACAGGCAAGCAGCTGGTCATCCAGGAGAGCATCCTGATGCTGCCCGAAGAAGTCGAAGAAGTG
ATCGGAAACAAGCCTGAGAGCGATATCCTGGTCCATACCGCCTACGACGAGAGTACCGACGAAAATGTGA
TGCTGCTGACATCCGACGCCCCAGAGTATAAGCCCTGGGCTCTGGTCATCCAGGATTCCAACGGAGAGAA
CAAAATCAAAATGCTGTCTGGCGGCTCAAAAAGAACCGCCGACGGCAGCGAATTCGAGCCCAAGAAGAAG
AGGAAAGTCGGAAGCGGAGCTACTAACTTCAGCCTGCTGAAGCAGGCTGGAGACGTGGAGGAGAACCCTG
GACCTATGGTGAGCAAGGGCGAGGAGCTGTTCACCGGGGTGGTGCCCATCCTGGTCGAGCTGGACGGCGA
CGTAAACGGCCACAAGTTCAGCGTGTCCGGCGAGGGCGAGGGCGATGCCACCTACGGCAAGCTGACCCTG
AAGTTCATCTGCACCACCGGCAAGCTGCCCGTGCCCTGGCCCACCCTCGTGACCACCCTGACCTATGGAG
TGCAGTGCTTCAGCCGCTACCCCGACCACATGAAGCAGCACGACTTCTTCAAGTCCGCCATGCCCGAAGG
CTACGTCCAGGAGCGCACCATCTTCTTCAAGGACGACGGCAACTACAAGACCCGCGCCGAGGTGAAGTTC
GAGGGCGACACCCTGGTGAACCGCATCGAGCTGAAGGGCATCGACTTCAAGGAGGACGGCAACATCCTGG
GGCACAAGCTGGAGTACAACTACAACAGCCACAACGTCTATATCATGGCCGACAAGCAGAAGAACGGCAT
CAAGGTGAACTTCAAGATCCGCCACAACATCGAGGACGGCAGCGTGCAGCTCGCCGACCACTACCAGCAG
AACACCCCCATCGGCGACGGCCCCGTGCTGCTGCCCGACAACCACTACCTGAGCACCCAGTCCGCCCTGA
GCAAAGACCCCAACGAGAAGCGCGATCACATGGTCCTGCTGGAGTTCGTGACCGCCGCCGGGATCACTCT
CGGCATGGACGAGCTGTACAAGTCTGGTGGTTCTCCCAAGAAGAAAAGGAAAGTCTAAGTTTAAACCCGC
TGATCAGCCTCGACTGTGCCTTCTAGTTGCCAGCCATCTGTTGTTTGCCCCTCCCCCGTGCCTTCCTTGA
CCCTGGAAGGTGCCACTCCCACTGTCCTTTCCTAATAAAATGAGGAAATTGCATCGCATTGTCTGAGTAG
GTGTCATTCTATTCTGGGGGGTGGGGTGGGGCAGGACAGCAAGGGGGAGGATTGGGAAGAGAATAGCAGG
CATGCTGGGGATGCGGTGGGCTCTATGGCTTCTGAGGCGGAAAGAACCAGCTGGGGCTCGATACCGTCGA
CCTCTAGCTAGAGCTTGGCGTAATCATGGTCATAGATGTTTCCTGTGTGAAATTGTTATCCGCTCACAAT
TCCACACAACATACGAGCCGGAAGCATAAAGTGTAAAGCCTAGGGTGCCTAATGAGTGAGCTAACTCACA
TTAATTGCGTTGCGCTCACTGCCCGCTTTCCAGTCGGGAAACCTGTCGTGCCAGCTGCATTAATGAATCG
GCCAACGCGCGGGGAGAGGCGGTTTGCGTATTGGGCGCTCTTCCGCTTCCTCGCTCACTGACTCGCTGCG
CTCGGTCGTTCGGCTGCGGCGAGCGGTATCAGCTCACTCAAAGGCGGTAATACGGTTATCCACAGAATCA
GGGGATAACGCAGGAAAGAACATGTGAGCAAAAGGCCAGCAAAAGGCCAGGAACCGTAAAAAGGCCGCGT
TGCTGGCGTTTTTCCATAGGCTCCGCCCCCCTGACGAGCATCACAAAAATCGACGCTCAAGTCAGAGGTG
GCGAAACCCGACAGGACTATAAAGATACCAGGCGTTTCCCCCTGGAAGCTCCCTCGTGCGCTCTCCTGTT
CCGACCCTGCCGCTTACCGGATACCTGTCCGCCTTTCTCCCTTCGGGAAGCGTGGCGCTTTCTCATAGCT
CACGCTGTAGGTATCTCAGTTCGGTGTAGGTCGTTCGCTCCAAGCTGGGCTGTGTGCACGAACCCCCCGT
TCAGCCCGACCGCTGCGCCTTATCCGGTAACTATCGTCTTGAGTCCAACCCGGTAAGACACGACTTATCG
CCACTGGCAGCAGCCACTGGTAACAGGATTAGCAGAGCGAGGTATGTAGGCGGTGCTACAGAGTTCTTGA
AGTGGTGGCCTAACTACGGCTACACTAGAAGAACAGTATTTGGTATCTGCGCTCTGCTGAAGCCAGTTAC
CTTCGGAAAAAGAGTTGGTAGCTCTTGATCCGGCAAACAAACCACCGCTGGTAGCGGTGGTTTTTTTGTT
TGCAAGCAGCAGATTACGCGCAGAAAAAAAGGATCTCAAGAAGATCCTTTGATCTTTTCTACGGGGTCTG
ACGCTCAGTGGAACGAAAACTCACGTTAAGGGATTTTGGTCATGAGATTATCAAAAAGGATCTTCACCTA
GATCCTTTTAAATTAAAAATGAAGTTTTAAATCAATCTAAAGTATATATGAGTAAACTTGGTCTGACAGT
TACCAATGCTTAATCAGTGAGGCACCTATCTCAGCGATCTGTCTATTTCGTTCATCCATAGTTGCCTGAC
TCCCCGTCGTGTAGATAACTACGATACGGGAGGGCTTACCATCTGGCCCCAGTGCTGCAATGATACCGCG
AGACCCACGCTCACCGGCTCCAGATTTATCAGCAATAAACCAGCCAGCCGGAAGGGCCGAGCGCAGAAGT
GGTCCTGCAACTTTATCCGCCTCCATCCAGTCTATTAATTGTTGCCGGGAAGCTAGAGTAAGTAGTTCGC
CAGTTAATAGTTTGCGCAACGTTGTTGCCATTGCTACAGGCATCGTGGTGTCACGCTCGTCGTTTGGTAT
GGCTTCATTCAGCTCCGGTTCCCAACGATCAAGGCGAGTTACATGATCCCCCATGTTGTGCAAAAAAGCG
GTTAGCTCCTTCGGTCCTCCGATCGTTGTCAGAAGTAAGTTGGCCGCAGTGTTATCACTCATGGTTATGG
CAGCACTGCATAATTCTCTTACTGTCATGCCATCCGTAAGATGCTTTTCTGTGACTGGTGAGTACTCAAC
CAAGTCATTCTGAGAATAGTGTATGCGGCGACCGAGTTGCTCTTGCCCGGCGTCAATACGGGATAATACC
GCGCCACATAGCAGAACTTTAAAAGTGCTCATCATTGGAAAACGTTCTTCGGGGCGAAAACTCTCAAGGA
TCTTACCGCTGTTGAGATCCAGTTCGATGTAACCCACTCGTGCACCCAACTGATCTTCAGCATCTTTTAC
TTTCACCAGCGTTTCTGGGTGAGCAAAAACAGGAAGGCAAAATGCCGCAAAAAAGGGAATAAGGGCGACA
CGGAAATGTTGAATACTCATACTCTTCCTTTTTCAATATTATTGAAGCATTTATCAGGGTTATTGTCTCA
TGAGCGGATACATATTTGAATGTATTTAGAAAAATAAACAAATAGGGGTTCCGCGCACATTTCCCCGAAA
AGTGCCACCTGACGTCGACGGATCGGGAGATCGATCTCCCGATCCCCTAGGGTCGACTCTCAGTACAATC
TGCTCTGATGCCGCATAGTTAAGCCAGTATCTGCTCCCTGC
